>Addgene plasmid #204821 | pLenti-SCGB3A2 promoter-EGFP-EF1a-TagRFP | addgene full sequence | sequence record 403399 | Addgene NGS Result
TGGAAGGGCTAATTCACTCCCAAAGAAGACAAGATATCCTTGATCTGTGGATCTACCACACACAAGGCTA
CTTCCCTGATTAGCAGAACTACACACCAGGGCCAGGGGTCAGATATCCACTGACCTTTGGATGGTGCTAC
AAGCTAGTACCAGTTGAGCCAGATAAGGTAGAAGAGGCCAATAAAGGAGAGAACACCAGCTTGTTACACC
CTGTGAGCCTGCATGGGATGGATGACCCGGAGAGAGAAGTGTTAGAGTGGAGGTTTGACAGCCGCCTAGC
ATTTCATCACGTGGCCCGAGAGCTGCATCCGGAGTACTTCAAGAACTGCTGATATCGAGCTTGCTACAAG
GGACTTTCCGCTGGGGACTTTCCAGGGAGGCGTGGCCTGGGCGGGACTGGGGAGTGGCGAGCCCTCAGAT
CCTGCATATAAGCAGCTGCTTTTTGCCTGTACTGGGTCTCTCTGGTTAGACCAGATCTGAGCCTGGGAGC
TCTCTGGCTAACTAGGGAACCCACTGCTTAAGCCTCAATAAAGCTTGCCTTGAGTGCTTCAAGTAGTGTG
TGCCCGTCTGTTGTGTGACTCTGGTAACTAGAGATCCCTCAGACCCTTTTAGTCAGTGTGGAAAATCTCT
AGCAGTGGCGCCCGAACAGGGACTTGAAAGCGAAAGGGAAACCAGAGGAGCTCTCTCGACGCAGGACTCG
GCTTGCTGAAGCGCGCACGGCAAGAGGCGAGGGGCGGCGACTGGTGAGTACGCCAAAAATTTTGACTAGC
GGAGGCTAGAAGGAGAGAGATGGGTGCGAGAGCGTCAGTATTAAGCGGGGGAGAATTAGATCGCGATGGG
AAAAAATTCGGTTAAGGCCAGGGGGAAAGAAAAAATATAAATTAAAACATATAGTATGGGCAAGCAGGGA
GCTAGAACGATTCGCAGTTAATCCTGGCCTGTTAGAAACATCAGAAGGCTGTAGACAAATACTGGGACAG
CTACAACCATCCCTTCAGACAGGATCAGAAGAACTTAGATCATTATATAATACAGTAGCAACCCTCTATT
GTGTGCATCAAAGGATAGAGATAAAAGACACCAAGGAAGCTTTAGACAAGATAGAGGAAGAGCAAAACAA
AAGTAAGACCACCGCACAGCAAGCGGCCGGCCGCTGATCTTCAGACCTGGAGGAGGAGATATGAGGGACA
ATTGGAGAAGTGAATTATATAAATATAAAGTAGTAAAAATTGAACCATTAGGAGTAGCACCCACCAAGGC
AAAGAGAAGAGTGGTGCAGAGAGAAAAAAGAGCAGTGGGAATAGGAGCTTTGTTCCTTGGGTTCTTGGGA
GCAGCAGGAAGCACTATGGGCGCAGCGTCAATGACGCTGACGGTACAGGCCAGACAATTATTGTCTGGTA
TAGTGCAGCAGCAGAACAATTTGCTGAGGGCTATTGAGGCGCAACAGCATCTGTTGCAACTCACAGTCTG
GGGCATCAAGCAGCTCCAGGCAAGAATCCTGGCTGTGGAAAGATACCTAAAGGATCAACAGCTCCTGGGG
ATTTGGGGTTGCTCTGGAAAACTCATTTGCACCACTGCTGTGCCTTGGAATGCTAGTTGGAGTAATAAAT
CTCTGGAACAGATTTGGAATCACACGACCTGGATGGAGTGGGACAGAGAAATTAACAATTACACAAGCTT
AATACACTCCTTAATTGAAGAATCGCAAAACCAGCAAGAAAAGAATGAACAAGAATTATTGGAATTAGAT
AAATGGGCAAGTTTGTGGAATTGGTTTAACATAACAAATTGGCTGTGGTATATAAAATTATTCATAATGA
TAGTAGGAGGCTTGGTAGGTTTAAGAATAGTTTTTGCTGTACTTTCTATAGTGAATAGAGTTAGGCAGGG
ATATTCACCATTATCGTTTCAGACCCACCTCCCAACCCCGAGGGGACCCGACAGGCCCGAAGGAATAGAA
GAAGAAGGTGGAGAGAGAGACAGAGACAGATCCATTCGATTAGTGAACGGATCTCGACGGTATCGCCGAA
TTCACAAATGGCAGTATTCATCCACAATTTTAAAAGAAAAGGGGGGATTGGGGGGTACAGTGCAGGGGAA
AGAATAGTAGACATAATAGCAACAGACATACAAACTAAAGAATTACAAAAACAAATTACAAAAATTCAAA
ATTTTCGGGTTTATTACAGGGACAGCAGAGATCCAGTTTGGACTAGTCCATAGAGCCCACCGCATCCCCA
GCATGCCTGCTATTGTCTTCCCAATCCTCCCCCTTGCTGTCCTGCCCCACCCCACCCCCCAGAATAGAAT
GACACCTACTCAGACAATGCGATGCAATTTCCTCATTTTATTAGGAAAGGACAGTGGGAGTGGCACCTTC
CAGGGTCAAGGAAGGCACGGGGGAGGGGCAAACAACAGATGGCTGGCAACTAGAAGGCACAGTCGAGGCT
GATCAGCGAGCTCTAGAGCTCAATTAAGTTTGTGCCCCAGTTTGCTAGGGAGGTCGCAGTATCTGGCCAC
AGCCACCTCGTGCTGCTCGACGTAGGTCTCTTTGTCGGCCTCCTTGATTCTTTCCAGTCTGTGGTCCACA
TAGTAGACGCCGGGCATCTTGAGGTTCTTAGCGGGTTTCTTGGATCTGTATGTGGTCTTGAAGTTGCAGA
TCAGGTGGCCCCCGCCCACGAGCTTCAGGGCCATGTCGCTTCTGCCTTCCAGGCCGCCGTCAGCGGGGTA
CAGCATCTCGGTGTTGGCCTCCCAGCCGAGTGTTTTCTTCTGCATCACAGGGCCGTTGGATGGGAAGTTC
ACCCCTCTGATCTTGACGTTGTAGATGAGGCAGCCGTCCTGGAGGCTGGTGTCCTGGGTAGCGGTCAGCA
CGCCCCCGTCTTCGTATGTGGTGACTCTCTCCCATGTGAAGCCCTCAGGGAAGGACTGCTTAAAGAAGTC
GGGGATGCCCTGGGTGTGGTTGATGAAGGTTCTGCTGCCGTACATGAAGCTGGTAGCCAGGATGTCGAAG
GCGAAGGGGAGAGGGCCGCCCTCGACCACCTTGATTCTCATGGTCTGGGTGCCCTCGTAGGGCTTGCCTT
CGCCCTCGGATGTGCACTTGAAGTGGTGGTTGTTCACGGTGCCCTCCATGTACAGCTTCATGTGCATGTT
CTCCTTAATCAGCTCTTCGCCCTTAGACACCATGGTGGCGTTGGCTGCAGGTGTAGGCGCCGGTCACAGC
TTGGATCTGTAACGGCGCAGAACAGAAAACGAAACAAAGACGTAGAGTTGAGCAAGCAGGGTCAGGCAAA
GCGTGGAGAGCCGGCTGAGTCTAGGTAGGCTCCAAGGGAGCGCCGGACAAAGGCCCGGTCTCGACCTGAG
CTTTAAACTTACCTAGACGGCGGACGCAGTTCAGGAGGCACCACAGGCGGGAGGCGGCAGAACGCGACTC
AACCGGCGTGGATGGCGGCCTCAGGTAGGGCGGCGGGCGCGTGAAGGAGAGATGCGAGCCCCTCGAAGCT
TCAGCTGTGTTCTGGCGGCAAACCCGTTGCGAAAAAGAACGTTCACGGCGACTACTGCACTTATATACGG
TTCTCCCCCACCCTCGGGAAAAAGGCGGAGCCAGTACACGACATCACTTTCCCAGTTTACCCCGCGCCAC
CTTCTCTAGGCACCCGTTCAATTGCCGACCCCTCCCCCCAACTTCTCGGGGACTGTGGGCGATGTGCGCT
CTGCCCACTGACGGGCACCGGAGCGATCGCAGATCCTTGACTTAAATGCGGTATTTCTCGAAATTGAATC
CCAGGTTTTTCAAAAGACACTCTGATTTTAGATCTTAAGCCTATTATTCTATCCAAAGGCTCAGAGAAGA
CATGCTCTGAACATACTCAAAGTAACTGACACTGGAAAAGGTAACAGAGGTGTGAAAATCTTACCATAGT
AGATGTGTGAGTGGGCTGGGGGCAGGTGAATTCCAGAGAAATGTGGCACTAAATGTCATGAAGCTGACTC
TGTATTATACCAGAGTGGCCTCCAGATTGCTTTCACAACTGGGTAGTTCATCAGCTAATGTGATTCTCCA
AACTTTAAATGATTAGAAAACTGGGGAAAAATGTAGAAAACCAGAGGAAAACACTCCTTCTAATCCAAAT
ATAAATTCTTCACTTCTTTTCAATGTTCTTCCAGGAGAAGGATTCGTTGGGCTCTTTGCCTTCTGCTTTT
ATTTCTGTGCAAGGGTTTATGCAAGAGGTACTTGAGAATGCTGTACTGTAGAGCTTTGTTTCTCATGGGA
ACACACGGGGAAGTGGAAAACCCTCCAAATTGTTTGGTGAGAAAACATAACATTTATCCCTTTCTTTGGT
GGGGTGAGTCAAGTGGTAGGGACTAGAATTCAGGTCCTCAATGGGCATATAAATATGTGTGTGCAAAAGC
AGCCATCACACTTTGTATGGCAAGTGGAACCACTGGCTTGGTGGATTTTGCTAGATTTTTCTGATTTTTA
AACTCCTGAAAAATATCCCAGATAACTGTCGGCCGCCATGGTGAGCAAGGGCGAGGAGCTGTTCACCGGG
GTGGTGCCCATCCTGGTCGAGCTGGACGGCGACGTAAACGGCCACAAGTTCAGCGTGTCCGGCGAGGGCG
AGGGCGATGCCACCTACGGCAAGCTGACCCTGAAGTTCATCTGCACCACCGGCAAGCTGCCCGTGCCCTG
GCCCACCCTCGTGACCACCCTGACCTACGGCGTGCAGTGCTTCAGCCGCTACCCCGACCACATGAAGCAG
CACGACTTCTTCAAGTCCGCCATGCCCGAAGGCTACGTCCAGGAGCGCACCATCTTCTTCAAGGACGACG
GCAACTACAAGACCCGCGCCGAGGTGAAGTTCGAGGGCGACACCCTGGTGAACCGCATCGAGCTGAAGGG
CATCGACTTCAAGGAGGACGGCAACATCCTGGGGCACAAGCTGGAGTACAACTACAACAGCCACAACGTC
TATATCATGGCCGACAAGCAGAAGAACGGCATCAAGGTGAACTTCAAGATCCGCCACAACATCGAGGACG
GCAGCGTGCAGCTCGCCGACCACTACCAGCAGAACACCCCCATCGGCGACGGCCCCGTGCTGCTGCCCGA
CAACCACTACCTGAGCACCCAGTCCGCCCTGAGCAAAGACCCCAACGAGAAGCGCGATCACATGGTCCTG
CTGGAGTTCGTGACCGCCGCCGGGATCACTCTCGGCATGGACGAGCTGTACAAGTAAGGATCCTAATCAA
CCTCTGGATTACAAAATTTGTGAAAGATTGACTGGTATTCTTAACTATGTTGCTCCTTTTACGCTATGTG
GATACGCTGCTTTAATGCCTTTGTATCATGCTATTGCTTCCCGTATGGCTTTCATTTTCTCCTCCTTGTA
TAAATCCTGGTTGCTGTCTCTTTATGAGGAGTTGTGGCCCGTTGTCAGGCAACGTGGCGTGGTGTGCACT
GTGTTTGCTGACGCAACCCCCACTGGTTGGGGCATTGCCACCACCTGTCAGCTCCTTTCCGGGACTTTCG
CTTTCCCCCTCCCTATTGCCACGGCGGAACTCATCGCCGCCTGCCTTGCCCGCTGCTGGACAGGGGCTCG
GCTGTTGGGCACTGACAATTCCGTGGTGTTGTCGGGGAAATCATCGTCCTTTCCTTGGCTGCTCGCCTGT
GTTGCCACCTGGATTCTGCGCGGGACGTCCTTCTGCTACGTCCCTTCGGCCCTCAATCCAGCGGACCTTC
CTTCCCGCGGCCTGCTGCCGGCTCTGCGGCCTCTTCCGCGTCTTCGCCTTCGCCCTCAGACGAGTCGGAT
CTCCCTTTGGGCCGCCTCCCCGCCTGAGATCCTTTAAGACCAATGACTTACAAGGCAGCTGTAGATCTTA
GCCACTTTTTAAAAGAAAAGGGGGGACTGGAAGGGCTAATTCACTCCCAACGAAGACAAGATCTGCTTTT
TGCTTGTACTGGGTCTCTCTGGTTAGACCAGATCTGAGCCTGGGAGCTCTCTGGCTAACTAGGGAACCCA
CTGCTTAAGCCTCAATAAAGCTTGCCTTGAGTGCTTCAAGTAGTGTGTGCCCGTCTGTTGTGTGACTCTG
GTAACTAGAGATCCCTCAGACCCTTTTAGTCAGTGTGGAAAATCTCTAGCAGTAGTAGTTCATGTCATCT
TATTATTCAGTATTTATAACTTGCAAAGAAATGAATATCAGAGAGTGAGAGGCCCGGGTTAATTAAGGAA
AGGGCTAGATCATTCTTGAAGACGAAAGGGCCTCGTGATACGCCTATTTTTATAGGTTAATGTCATGATA
ATAATGGTTTCTTAGACGTCAGGTGGCACTTTTCGGGGAAATGTGCGCGGAACCCCTATTTGTTTATTTT
TCTAAATACATTCAAATATGTATCCGCTCATGAGACAATAACCCTGATAAATGCTTCAATAATATTGAAA
AAGGAAGAGTATGAGTATTCAACATTTCCGTGTCGCCCTTATTCCCTTTTTTGCGGCATTTTGCCTTCCT
GTTTTTGCTCACCCAGAAACGCTGGTGAAAGTAAAAGATGCTGAAGATCAGTTGGGTGCACGAGTGGGTT
ACATCGAACTGGATCTCAACAGCGGTAAGATCCTTGAGAGTTTTCGCCCCGAAGAACGTTTTCCAATGAT
GAGCACTTTTAAAGTTCTGCTATGTGGCGCGGTATTATCCCGTGTTGACGCCGGGCAAGAGCAACTCGGT
CGCCGCATACACTATTCTCAGAATGACTTGGTTGAGTACTCACCAGTCACAGAAAAGCATCTTACGGATG
GCATGACAGTAAGAGAATTATGCAGTGCTGCCATAACCATGAGTGATAACACTGCGGCCAACTTACTTCT
GACAACGATCGGAGGACCGAAGGAGCTAACCGCTTTTTTGCACAACATGGGGGATCATGTAACTCGCCTT
GATCGTTGGGAACCGGAGCTGAATGAAGCCATACCAAACGACGAGCGTGACACCACGATGCCTGTAGCAA
TGGCAACAACGTTGCGCAAACTATTAACTGGCGAACTACTTACTCTAGCTTCCCGGCAACAATTAATAGA
CTGGATGGAGGCGGATAAAGTTGCAGGACCACTTCTGCGCTCGGCCCTTCCGGCTGGCTGGTTTATTGCT
GATAAATCTGGAGCCGGTGAGCGTGGGTCTCGCGGTATCATTGCAGCACTGGGGCCAGATGGTAAGCCCT
CCCGTATCGTAGTTATCTACACGACGGGGAGTCAGGCAACTATGGATGAACGAAATAGACAGATCGCTGA
GATAGGTGCCTCACTGATTAAGCATTGGTAACTGTCAGACCAAGTTTACTCATATATACTTTAGATTGAT
TTAAAACTTCATTTTTAATTTAAAAGGATCTAGGTGAAGATCCTTTTTGATAATCTCATGACCAAAATCC
CTTAACGTGAGTTTTCGTTCCACTGAGCGTCAGACCCCGTAGAAAAGATCAAAGGATCTTCTTGAGATCC
TTTTTTTCTGCGCGTAATCTGCTGCTTGCAAACAAAAAAACCACCGCTACCAGCGGTGGTTTGTTTGCCG
GATCAAGAGCTACCAACTCTTTTTCCGAAGGTAACTGGCTTCAGCAGAGCGCAGATACCAAATACTGTTC
TTCTAGTGTAGCCGTAGTTAGGCCACCACTTCAAGAACTCTGTAGCACCGCCTACATACCTCGCTCTGCT
AATCCTGTTACCAGTGGCTGCTGCCAGTGGCGATAAGTCGTGTCTTACCGGGTTGGACTCAAGACGATAG
TTACCGGATAAGGCGCAGCGGTCGGGCTGAACGGGGGGTTCGTGCACACAGCCCAGCTTGGAGCGAACGA
CCTACACCGAACTGAGATACCTACAGCGTGAGCTATGAGAAAGCGCCACGCTTCCCGAAGGGAGAAAGGC
GGACAGGTATCCGGTAAGCGGCAGGGTCGGAACAGGAGAGCGCACGAGGGAGCTTCCAGGGGGAAACGCC
TGGTATCTTTATAGTCCTGTCGGGTTTCGCCACCTCTGACTTGAGCGTCGATTTTTGTGATGCTCGTCAG
GGGGGCGGAGCCTATGGAAAAACGCCAGCAACGCGGCCTTTTTACGGTTCCTGGCCTTTTGCTGGCCTTT
TGCTCACATGTTCTTTCCTGCGTTATCCCCTGATTCTGTGGATAACCGTATTACCGCCTTTGAGTGAGCT
GATACCGCTCGCCGCAGCCGAACGACCGAGCGCAGCGAGTCAGTGAGCGAGGAAGCGGAAGAGCGCCCAA
TACGCAAACCGCCTCTCCCCGCGCGTTGGCCGATTCATTAATGCAGCAAGCTCATGGCTGACTAATTTTT
TTTATTTATGCAGAGGCCGAGGCCGCCTCGGCCTCTGAGCTATTCCAGAAGTAGTGAGGAGGCTTTTTTG
GAGGCCTAGGCTTTTGCAAAAAGCTCCCCGTGGCACGACAGGTTTCCCGACTGGAAAGCGGGCAGTGAGC
GCAACGCAATTAATGTGAGTTAGCTCACTCATTAGGCACCCCAGGCTTTACACTTTATGCTTCCGGCTCG
TATGTTGTGTGGAATTGTGAGCGGATAACAATTTCACACAGGAAACAGCTATGACATGATTACGAATTTC
ACAAATAAAGCATTTTTTTCACTGCATTCTAGTTGTGGTTTGTCCAAACTCATCAATGTATCTTATCATG
TCTGGATCAACTGGATAACTCAAGCTAACCAAAATCATCCCAAACTTCCCACCCCATACCCTATTACCAC
TGCCAATTACCTGTGGTTTCATTTACTCTAAACCTGTGATTCCTCTGAATTATTTTCATTTTAAAGAAAT
TGTATTTGTTAAATATGTACTACAAACTTAGTAGT
Features (pLannotate 1.2.2; 25 found; start..end, strand, type, name):
    377..634     +  LTR            5' LTR (truncated): truncated 5' long terminal repeat (LTR) from HIV-1
    681..806     +  misc_feature   HIV-1 Ψ: packaging signal of human immunodeficiency virus type 1
    790..1128    +  CDS            HIV-1 gag (fragment): gag protein from human immunodeficiency virus 1; gag
   1303..1536    +  misc_feature   RRE: The Rev response element (RRE) of HIV-1 allows for Rev-dependent mRNA export from the nucleus to the cytoplasm.
   1913..2013    +  CDS            Rev (fragment): human immunodeficiency virus 1 (HIV-1) Rev protein; rev; enhances nuclear export of unspliced and incompletely spliced viral mRNAs
   2058..2175    +  misc_feature   cPPT/CTS: central polypurine tract and central termination sequence of HIV-1
   2218..2442    -  polyA_signal   bGH poly(A) signal: bovine growth hormone polyadenylation signal
   2470..3183    -  CDS            TagRFP: monomeric derivative of red fluorescent protein from Entacmaea quadricolor (Merzlyak et al., 2007) mammalian codon-optimized
   3224..3492    -  LTR            5' LTR (truncated): truncated 5' long terminal repeat (LTR) from human T-cell leukemia virus (HTLV) type 1
   3505..3716    -  promoter       EF-1α core promoter: core promoter for human elongation factor EF-1α
   4518..5237    +  CDS            EGFP: the original enhanced GFP (Yang et al., 1996) mammalian codon-optimized
   5245..5833    +  misc_feature   WPRE: woodchuck hepatitis virus posttranscriptional regulatory element
   5841..5906    +  CDS            nef (fragment): NEF_HV1Z2 - Experimental evidence at protein level: Swiss-Prot protein existence level 1. Extracellular Nef protein targets CD4(+) T-lymphocytes for apoptosis by interacting with CXCR4 surface receptors. From Human immunodeficiency virus type 1 group M subtype D (isolate Z2/CDC-Z34) (HIV-1).
   5908..6141    +  LTR            3' LTR (ΔU3): self-inactivating 3' long terminal repeat (LTR) from HIV-1
   6346..6450    +  promoter       AmpR promoter: bla
   6451..7311    +  CDS            AmpR: β-lactamase; bla; confers resistance to ampicillin, carbenicillin, and related antibiotics
   7482..8070    +  rep_origin     ori: high-copy-number ColE1/pMB1/pBR322/pUC origin of replication
   8253..8307    +  CDS            lacI (fragment): lac repressor; lacI; The lac repressor binds to the lac operator to inhibit transcription in E. coli. This inhibition can be relieved by adding lactose or isopropyl-β-D-thiogalactopyranoside (IPTG).
   8313..8406    +  rep_origin     SV40 ori (fragment): SV40 origin of replication
   8431..8468    +  CDS            lacI (fragment): lac repressor; lacI; The lac repressor binds to the lac operator to inhibit transcription in E. coli. This inhibition can be relieved by adding lactose or isopropyl-β-D-thiogalactopyranoside (IPTG).
   8481..8502    +  protein_bind   CAP binding site: CAP binding activates transcription in the presence of cAMP. E. coli catabolite activator protein
   8517..8547    +  promoter       lac promoter: promoter for the E. coli lac operon
   8555..8571    +  protein_bind   lac operator: The lac repressor binds to the lac operator to inhibit transcription in E. coli. This inhibition can be relieved by adding lactose or isopropyl-β-D-thiogalactopyranoside (IPTG). lac repressor encoded by lacI
   8605..8688    +  polyA_signal   SV40 poly(A) signal (fragment): SV40 polyadenylation signal
   8855..329     +  CDS            nef (fragment) (across the origin): NEF_HV1BR - Experimental evidence at protein level: Swiss-Prot protein existence level 1. Extracellular Nef protein targets CD4(+) T-lymphocytes for apoptosis by interacting with CXCR4 surface receptors (PubMed:14990729). From Human immunodeficiency virus type 1 group M subtype B (isolate BRU/LAI) (HIV-1).
