[The description below was written by a language model from this plasmid's Addgene catalogue record and pLannotate feature annotations shown in this document.]
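Description:
pLenti-SCGB3A2 promoter-EGFP-EF1a-TagRFP is an 8,855 bp HIV-1-based lentiviral reporter vector built on the pHAGE backbone for delivery into mammalian cells. In bacteria it is maintained through a high-copy ColE1/pUC-type origin and selected with ampicillin via the β-lactamase gene. The viral portion carries a truncated 5' LTR, the Ψ packaging signal with an adjoining gag fragment, the Rev response element for Rev-dependent nuclear export of the genomic RNA, the cPPT/CTS element, and a ΔU3 self-inactivating 3' LTR. Viral promoter activity is therefore lost after integration, and expression depends on the internal promoters.

The payload consists of two divergently oriented reporter cassettes. In the forward orientation, a 739 bp upstream region of the human SCGB3A2 gene, including its promoter, drives EGFP, followed by a WPRE to enhance transcript stability and expression. The promoter insert is not itself annotated in the feature table, but it fits the unannotated gap directly upstream of EGFP. On the opposite strand, an EF-1α core promoter combined with an HTLV-1 LTR fragment (a common composite constitutive promoter) drives TagRFP, terminated by a bGH polyadenylation signal. Red fluorescence would thus be expected to mark transduced cells regardless of their identity, while green fluorescence reports activity of the SCGB3A2 promoter. The stated purpose is SCGB3A2 promoter-driven EGFP expression, and the associated work concerns epithelial cell fate and differentiation in the human fetal lung. This is consistent with use as a lineage or cell-state reporter for SCGB3A2-expressing cells. Remaining annotations such as lac elements and SV40 fragments are backbone remnants.
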