Addgene plasmid #204821: pLenti-SCGB3A2 promoter-EGFP-EF1a-TagRFP
Purpose: Lentiviral vector for human SCGB3A2 promoter-driven expression of EGFP
Depositing lab: Emma Rawlins. Depositing organization: Gurdon Institute. Publication: A human fetal lung cell atlas uncovers proximal-distal gradients of differentiation and key regulators of epithelial fates. He P, Lim K, Sun D, Pett JP, Jeng Q, Polanski K, Dong Z, Bolt L, Richardson L, Mamanova L, Dabrowska M, Wilbrey-Clark A, Madissoon E, Tuong ZK, Dann E, Suo C, Goh I, Yoshida M, Nikolic MZ, Janes SM, He X, Barker RA, Teichmann SA, Marioni JC, Meyer KB, Rawlins EL. Cell. 2022 Dec 8;185(25):4841-4860.e25. doi: 10.1016/j.cell.2022.11.005. PubMed 36493756.
Backbone
  Vector backbone: pHAGE
  Backbone size w/o insert (bp): 8116
  Total vector size (bp): 8855
  Vector type: Mammalian Expression, Lentiviral
Growth in bacteria
  Bacterial resistance: Ampicillin, 100 μg/mL
  Growth temperature: 37°C
  Growth strain: NEB Stable
  Copy number: High Copy
Gene/Insert
  Gene/Insert name: An upstream region including human SCGB3A2 promoter
  Species: H. sapiens (human)
  Insert size (bp): 739
  GenBank ID: NM_054023
  Promoter: SCGB3A2 promoter
  Entrez Gene: SCGB3A2 (a.k.a. LU103, PNSP1, UGRP1, pnSP-1)
  Cloning method: Unknown
  Sequencing primers: 5′ AATTGAATCCCAGGTTTTTCAAAAGACACT; 3′ GACAGTTATCTGGGATATTTTTCAGGAGTT
Terms and licenses: Academic/Nonprofit Terms; Industry Terms: Not Available to Industry
How to cite: pLenti-SCGB3A2 promoter-EGFP-EF1a-TagRFP was a gift from Emma Rawlins (Addgene plasmid # 204821 ; http://n2t.net/addgene:204821 ; RRID:Addgene_204821)
